Addgene plasmid #173539: pICSL86977OD:PITG_15123a
Purpose: This is a binary plasmid that can be transferred into Agrobacterium and used to transiently express the protein encoded by the insert in plants by agro-infiltration.
Depositing lab: Sophien Kamoun. Depositing organization: Sainsbury Laboratory, Norwich. Publication: Plant pathogens convergently evolved to counteract redundant nodes of an NLR immune receptor network. Derevnina L, Contreras MP, Adachi H, Upson J, Vergara Cruces A, Xie R, Sklenar J, Menke FLH, Mugford ST, MacLean D, Ma W, Hogenhout SA, Goverse A, Maqbool A, Wu CH, Kamoun S. PLoS Biol. 2021 Aug 23;19(8):e3001136. doi: 10.1371/journal.pbio.3001136. PubMed 34424903.
Backbone
  Vector backbone: pICSL86977OD
  Backbone manufacturer: Youles SynBio plasmids
  Backbone size w/o insert (bp): 8678
  Vector type: Plant Expression
  Selectable markers: Basta
Growth in bacteria
  Bacterial resistance: Kanamycin, 50 μg/mL
  Growth temperature: 37°C
  Growth strain: DH5alpha
  Copy number: High Copy
Gene/Insert
  Gene/Insert name: PITG_15123_NL07434
  Species: Phytophthora infestans
  Promoter: 35S
  Cloning method: Restriction Enzyme; 5′ cloning site unknown (unknown if destroyed); 3′ cloning site unknown (unknown if destroyed)
Terms and licenses: Academic/Nonprofit Terms; Industry Terms: Not Available to Industry
How to cite: pICSL86977OD:PITG_15123a was a gift from Sophien Kamoun (Addgene plasmid # 173539 ; http://n2t.net/addgene:173539 ; RRID:Addgene_173539)
