[The description below was written by a language model from this plasmid's Addgene catalogue record and pLannotate feature annotations shown in this document.]
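Description:
pICSL86977OD:PITG_15123a is a plant-expression binary vector built on the pICSL86977OD backbone and designed for Agrobacterium-mediated delivery, specifically transient expression of its insert in plant leaves by agro-infiltration. The sequenced plasmid is about 9.5 kb. It propagates at high copy in E. coli through a ColE1/pUC-type origin and is selected with kanamycin via an aphA-3-type aminoglycoside phosphotransferase gene, annotated as lying downstream of a bla (AmpR) promoter. Maintenance in Agrobacterium is provided by the pVS1 replicon, comprising the pVS1 oriV, the RepA replication protein and the StaA stability protein.

Nopaline-type left and right border repeats delimit the T-DNA, which carries two cassettes. The expression cassette places the insert, PITG_15123 from the potato late blight pathogen Phytophthora infestans, under the strong constitutive CaMV 35S promoter, followed by the TMV Ω 5' leader as a translational enhancer and ending in the octopine synthase terminator. The annotation matches the coding region to an RXLR-class effector reported to enhance P. infestans colonization of Nicotiana benthamiana; no epitope tag or reporter is annotated. A fragment annotated as a CaMV protein lies upstream of the 35S promoter and probably reflects extended viral promoter-region sequence rather than an intended coding unit. The second cassette, nearer the left border, drives the bar phosphinothricin acetyltransferase gene from the NOS promoter with a NOS terminator, giving Basta (glufosinate) resistance should stable transformants be selected. The associated publication concerns pathogen effectors that counteract an NLR immune receptor network, which suggests the construct was used to test this effector in planta, although the record does not describe the specific assays.
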