Features (pLannotate 1.2.2; 17 found; start..end, strand, type, name):
    243..872     -  CDS            pVS1 StaA: stability protein from the Pseudomonas plasmid pVS1 (Heeb et al., 2000)
   1181..1205    -  misc_feature   RB T-DNA repeat: right border repeat from nopaline C58 T-DNA
   1272..1979    -  terminator     OCS terminator: octopine synthase terminator
   1990..3384    -  CDS            RXLRR_PHYIT (fragment): Experimental evidence at transcript level: Swiss-Prot protein existence level 2. Effector that enhances P.infestans colonization of Nicotiana benthamiana leaves. From Phytophthora infestans (strain T30-4) (Potato late blight fungus).
   3396..3449    -  misc_feature   TMV Ω: translational enhancer from the tobacco mosaic virus 5'-leader sequence (Gallie et al., 1988)
   3478..3823    -  promoter       CaMV 35S promoter: strong constitutive promoter from cauliflower mosaic virus
   3480..3526    -  promoter       minimal CaMV 35S promoter: minimal 35S promoter from cauliflower mosaic virus
   4007..4813    -  CDS            IBMP_CAMVB (fragment): Experimental evidence at protein level: Swiss-Prot protein existence level 1. Enhances the ribosomal termination-reinitiation event leading to the translation of major open reading frames on the polycistronic viral RNAs. From Cauliflower mosaic virus (strain Bari 1) (CaMV).
   4856..5108    -  terminator     NOS terminator: nopaline synthase terminator and poly(A) signal
   5139..5687    -  CDS            bar: PAT_STRHY - Experimental evidence at protein level: Swiss-Prot protein existence level 1. Inactivates phosphinothricin (PPT) by transfer of an acetyl group from acetyl CoA. Can also acetylate demethylphosphinothricin but not PTT or glutamate. This enzyme is an effector of phosphinothricin tripeptide (PTT or bialaphos) resistance. From Streptomyces hygroscopicus. Introduced by genetic manipulation and expressed in glufosinate-tolerant maize by Dekalb Genetics.
   5708..5890    -  promoter       NOS promoter: nopaline synthase promoter NOS promoter
   6085..6109    -  misc_feature   LB T-DNA repeat: left border repeat from nopaline C58 T-DNA
   6245..6833    -  rep_origin     ori: high-copy-number ColE1/pMB1/pBR322/pUC origin of replication
   7004..7798    -  CDS            KanR: aminoglycoside phosphotransferase; aphA-3; confers resistance to kanamycin
   7799..7903    -  promoter       AmpR promoter: bla
   7965..8159    -  rep_origin     pVS1 oriV: origin of replication for the Pseudomonas plasmid pVS1 (Heeb et al., 2000)
   8225..9298    -  CDS            pVS1 RepA: replication protein from the Pseudomonas plasmid pVS1 (Heeb et al., 2000)
>Addgene plasmid #173539 | pICSL86977OD:PITG_15123a | addgene full sequence | sequence record 342346 | Addgene NGS Result
GCTCATTTACTCTGGTAGCTGCGCGATGTATTCAGATAGCAGCTCGGTAATGGTCTTGCCTTGGCGTACC
GCGTACATCTTCAGCTTGGTGTGATCCTCCGCCGGCAACTGAAAGTTGACCCGCTTCATGGCTGGCGTGT
CTGCCAGGCTGGCCAACGTTGCAGCCTTGCTGCTGCGTGCGCTCGGACGGCCGGCACTTAGCGTGTTTGT
GCTTTTGCTCATTTTCTCTTTACCTCATTAACTCAAATGAGTTTTGATTTAATTTCAGCGGCCAGCGCCT
GGACCTCGCGGGCAGCGTCGCCCTCGGGTTCTGATTCAAGAACGGTTGTGCCGGCGGCGGCAGTGCCTGG
GTAGCTCACGCGCTGCGTGATACGGGACTCAAGAATGGGCAGCTCGTACCCGGCCAGCGCCTCGGCAACC
TCACCGCCGATGCGCGTGCCTTTGATCGCCCGCGACACGACAAAGGCCGCTTGTAGCCTTCCATCCGTGA
CCTCAATGCGCTGCTTAACCAGCTCCACCAGGTCGGCGGTGGCCCATATGTCGTAAGGGCTTGGCTGCAC
CGGAATCAGCACGAAGTCGGCTGCCTTGATCGCGGACACAGCCAAGTCCGCCGCCTGGGGCGCTCCGTCG
ATCACTACGAAGTCGCGCCGGCCGATGGCCTTCACGTCGCGGTCAATCGTCGGGCGGTCGATGCCGACAA
CGGTTAGCGGTTGATCTTCCCGCACGGCCGCCCAATCGCGGGCACTGCCCTGGGGATCGGAATCGACTAA
CAGAACATCGGCCCCGGCGAGTTGCAGGGCGCGGGCTAGATGGGTTGCGATGGTCGTCTTGCCTGACCCG
CCTTTCTGGTTAAGTACAGCGATAACCTTCATGCGTTCCCCTTGCGTATTTGTTTATTTACTCATCGCAT
CATATACGCAGCGACCGCATGACGCAAGCTGTTTTACTCAAATACACATCACCTTTTTAGACGGCGGCGC
TCGGTTTCTTCAGCGGCCAAGCTGGCCGGCCAGGCCGCCAGCTTGGCATCAGACAAACCGGCCAGGATTT
CATGCAGCCGCACGGCTGACTCCCGAGGGGAACCCTGTGGTTGGCATGCACATACAAATGGACGAACGGA
TAAACCTTTTCACGCCCTTTTAAATATCCGATTATTCTAATAAACGCTCTTTTCTCTTAGGTTTACCCGC
CAATATATCCTGTCAAACACTGATAGTTTAAACGGATCACTTCGTGTCCCTCGGTCACATGTGCATCCTC
TAGTAGCGGTCCTGCTGAGCCTCGACATGTTGTCGCAAAATTCGCCCTGGACCCGCCCAACGATTTGTCG
TCACTGTCAAGGTTTGACCTGCACTTCATTTGGGGCCCACATACACCAAAAAAATGCTGCATAATTCTCG
GGGCAGCAAGTCGGTTACCCGGCCGCCGTGCTGGACCGGGTTGAATGGTGCCCGTAACTTTCGGTAGAGC
GGACGGCCAATACTCAACTTCAAGGAATCTCACCCATGCGCGCCGGCGGGGAACCGGAGTTCCCTTCAGT
GAGCGTTATTAGTTCGCCGCTCGGTGTGTCGTAGATACTAGCCCCTGGGGCACTTTTGAAATTTGAATAA
GATTTATGTAATCAGTCTTTTAGGTTTGACCGGTTCTGCCGCTTTTTTTAAAATTGGATTTGTAATAATA
AAACGCAATTGTTTGTTATTGTGGCGCTCTATCATAGATGTCGCTATAAACCTATTCAGCACAATATATT
GTTTTCATTTTAATATTGTACATATAAGTAGTAGGGTACAATCAGTAAATTGAACGGAGAATATTATTCA
TAAAAATACGATAGTAACGGGTGATATATTCATTAGAATGAACCGAAACCGGCGGTAAGGATCTGAGCTA
CACATGCTCAGGTTTTTTACAACGTGCACAACAGAATTGAAAGCAAATATCATGCGATCATAGGCTTCTC
GCATATCTCATTAAAGCAGGACAAGCTCACCTCCTTGGGTTGATTGATGTGTCGATGTGAGGAGGTGCCA
TTTTCTTCTTGTAATAGTCCTTGTATCTAGCAGCAGTAGCCCTCTCCAAGTTAGATGCTGTGTTCTCTGA
TGATCTGAAAATTGTACCATAAATATCAGAAGGCTCTGTCTCCCTCTTGAACCACCTACCGAACAACATC
CTTTGGTACTCAGTAGCGATTGAGATTTCGTCCAAGTCAGCGTGTCCGTTCCTAATCAAGTGCTCCCTTG
CCCTAGTTGTCTGAATTGCCAACTCGTCCTCACCTCCGAAACCCTTAGACACTGCCCTCAACATACCCTC
GTTGTACAAAAGGTTCTTGTTGTTCAAAGTAGCCAAATAACCAGAAAGAGTGTCGAACTTTGGATTAGTA
GGAGGAAGCAAATCGTTAAAGTGAATGTCCAAAAGTCTGAACACAGAGTTTGCAGAGATTCCACCCTCTT
TCCACTTCAAGAATTGTTGCTTTTGCAATGTGATAACCAAGTTCATTGTAGCTGCGTCGTCAGGCTTAGC
GAATGTAAGCACAGTTGCCACTGCTTTATTTCCGTACTGAGCCACAAATGAGTCGATCAAAGATGCCTTT
GAATTTGGGTTTTTTGCGTTATACATTGAGATGAAAGCTCCGAAAGTGTGCACGTTCCTGTCAAGCAATG
CGTCCAATCCCCTGTTCAACCTCAACTTTTTGTAGATATGTTTAGGTCTAAGAAGCTCCACCCTCACCCA
CTTGTTGATAAGAGCGTTCTGCAAAGCTGAAGCAAGCTCCCTTGTCTTAACGTCCTCCCTTGCTCTAGCA
AGGATTGTTGCAAGCTGCTCCTCTCCACCAAATCCTTTAGTCAAAGTTTTCAAAAGTGAGTCTTTAGTAG
ACTTTGTTGAAATAACCAATTTAATGTAGTCGTCAAGCACTTCCATCTTAGGAGAAGCCAATGCCAAATA
TCCATCAGACCTCAATTTAAGCAAAGTAAAAACGTCATCAACTGATTTCCTCTTCTGCAACCAAGAAAGC
AACTGAGCGTGCCTAAGCCTCTGGATAGTGTTCATCTCACCACCAGCCCTCTGTGCAGTCATCAATGCGT
TTGCCACAGCGTCGTCACCGTAGTGAGCCATGAACATACCGATCACTGAAGCCTTGTTGTTGTTGTTCTG
AGTATTCAACTCTTTAACATAATTTTCCAATGCCTTAAGGTTAGGTGAAGCAAGAGCGTCGTCCATTCCG
TTTGTCAACTTGAACCTCCTCAAGATAGGCTCAGCTGGAGGGTCCTTAGAGATCCATGATCCAAGGTTGA
TCTTAGACACTCCAGCCTTAGCAAGGTCTGTAAGCTTCTCCAATCCTGCTGAGATCACCCTGTTCTCACC
ATTCTCAGTGTTCTGTGTAGACACCATTGTATCGATAATTGTAAATGTAATTGTAATGTTGTTTGTTGTT
TGTTGTTGTTGGTAATTGTTGTAAAAATGAGCTCTTATACTCGAGCGTGTCCTCTCCAAATGAAATGAAC
TTCCTTATATAGAGGAAGGGTCTTGCGAAGGATAGTGGGATTGTGCGTCATCCCTTACGTCAGTGGAGAT
GTCACATCAATCCACTTGCTTTGTAGACGTGGTTGGAACCTCTTCTTTTTCCACGATGCTCCTCGTGGGT
GGGGGTCCATCTTTGGGACCACTGTCGGCAGAGAGATCTTGAATGATAGCCTTTCCTTTATCGCAATGAT
GGCATTTGTAGGAGCCACCTTCCTTTTCTACTGTCCTTTCGATGAAGTGACAGATAGCTGGGCAATGGAA
TCCGAGGAGGTTTCCCGAAATTATCCTTTGTTGAAAAGTCTCAATAGCCCTTTGATCTTCTGAGACTGTA
TCTTTGACATTTTTGGAGTAGACCAGAGTGTCGTGCTCCACCATGTTGACGAAGATTTTCTTCTTGTCAT
TGAGTCGTAAAAGACTCTGTATGAACTGTTCGCCAGTCTTGACGGCGAGTTCTGTTAGATCCTCGATTTG
AATCTTAGACTCCATGCATGGCCTTAGATTCAGTAGGAACTACCTTTTTAGAGACTCCAATCTCTATTAC
TTGCCTTGGTTTATGAAGCAAGCCTTGAATCGTCCATACTGGAATAGTACTTCTGATCTTGAGAAATATG
TCTTTCTCTGTGTTCTTGATGCAATTAGTCCTGAATCTTTTGACTGCATCTTTAACCTTCTTGGGAAGGT
ATTTGATCTCCTGGAGATTGTTACTCGGGTAGATCGTCTTGATGAGACTTGCTGCGTAGGCCTCTCTAAC
CATCTGTGGGTCAGCATTCTTTCTGAAATTGAAGAGGCTAACCTTCTCATTATCAGTGGTGAACATAGTG
TCGTCACCTTCACCTTCGAACTTCCTTCCTAGATCGTAAAGATAGAGGAAATCGTCCATTGTAATCTCCG
GGGCAAAGGAGATCTCTTTTGGGGCTGGATCACTGCTGGGCCTTTTGGTTCCTAGCGTGAGCCAGTGGGC
TTTTTGCTTTGGTGGGCTTGTTAGGGCCTTAGCAAAGCTCTTGGGCTTGAGTTGAGCTTCTCCTTTGGGG
ATGAAGTTCAACCTGTCTGTTTGCTGACTTGTTGTGTACGCGTCAGCTGCTGCTCTTGCCTCTGTAATAG
TGGCAAATTTCTTGTGTGCAACTCCGGGAACGCCGTTTGTTGCCGCCTTTGTACAACCCCAGTCATCGTA
TATACCGGCATGTGGACCGTTATACACAACGTAGTAGTTGATATGAGGGTGTTGAATACCCGATTCTGCT
CTGAGAGGAGCAACTGTGCTGTTAAGCTCAGATTTTTGTGGGATTGGAATTCCTCCAAGCTTGAATTCTT
GCAGCGCTCCAATTCAGCAAGCGTCGATCTAGTAACATAGATGACACCGCGCGCGATAATTTATCCTAGT
TTGCGCGCTATATTTTGTTTTCTATCGCGTATTAAATGTATAATTGCGGGACTCTAATCATAAAAACCCA
TCTCATAAATAACGTCATGCATTACATGTTAATTATTACATGCTTAACGTAATTCAACAGAAATTATATG
ATAATCATCGCAAGACCGGCAACAGGATTCAATCTTAAGAAACTTTATTGCCAAATGTTTGAACGATCTG
CTTGACTCTAGATCCAGAGTCCCGCTCAAATCTCAGTCACAGGAAGAACAGGTCTAGGAGGAACAGGAAG
AGAGAAATCAAGCTGCCAGAATCCCACATCATGCCAATTTCCATGTTTGAAACCAGCAGCTCTAAGCATT
CCCCTAGGAGCATAACCAAGAGCCTCATGCATCCTCACAGAAGGATCATTAGGAAGTCCAATCACAGCAA
CCACAGACTTGAAACCCTGAGCCTCCAAAGACTTCAAAAGATGAGTGTAAAGAGTAGATCCAAGACCAGT
TCTTTGATGCCTAGGAGACACGTAAACAGTAGACTCAGCAGTCCAATCGTAAGCATTCCTAGCCTTCCAA
GGACCAGCATAAGCAATACCAGCCACTTCACCATCCACTTCAGCAACAAGCCAAGGATACCTCTCTCTAA
GCCTCACAAGATCATCAGTCCACTCTTGTGGTTCTTGAGGCTCAGTCCTGAAATTCACAGTAGAAGTCTC
AATGTAATGATTCACAATAGTGCACACAGCAGGCATATCAGCCTCAGTAGCCCTTCTAATATCAGCAGGC
CTTCTTTCAGGAGACATGCGAAACGATCCAGATCCGGTGCAGATTATTTGGATTGAGAGTGAATATGAGA
CTCTAATTGGATACCGAGGGGAATTTATGGAACGTCAGTGGAGCATTTTGACAAGAAATATTTGCTAGCT
GATAGTGACCTTAGGCGACTTTTGAACGCGCAATAATGGTTTCTGACGTATGTGCTTAGCTCATTAAACT
CCAGAAACCCGCGGCTGAGTGGCTCCTTCAACGTTGCGGTTCTGTCAGTTCCAAACGTAAAACGGCTTGT
CCCGCGTCATCGGCGGGGGTCATAACGTGACTCCCTTAATTCTCCGCTCCGGATCCGAATTCGGCACAGA
GTGTTCAACCCCAGTACATTAAAAACGTCCGCAATGTGTTATTAAGTTGTCTAAGCGTCAATTTGTTTAC
ACCACAATATATCCTGCCACCAGCCAGCCAACAGCTCCCCGACCGGCAGCTCGGCACAAAATCACCACTC
GATACAGGCAGCCCATCAACCATGACTACTGTCCGGTCCAACAGATCCGAGCAGGAACCGTAAAAAGGCC
GCGTTGCTGGCGTTTTTCCATAGGCTCCGCCCCCCTGACGAGCATCACAAAAATCGACGCTCAAGTCAGA
GGTGGCGAAACCCGACAGGACTATAAAGATACCAGGCGTTTCCCCCTGGAAGCTCCCTCGTGCGCTCTCC
TGTTCCGACCCTGCCGCTTACCGGATACCTGTCCGCCTTTCTCCCTTCGGGAAGCGTGGCGCTTTCTCAT
AGCTCACGCTGTAGGTATCTCAGTTCGGTGTAGGTCGTTCGCTCCAAGCTGGGCTGTGTGCACGAACCCC
CCGTTCAGCCCGACCGCTGCGCCTTATCCGGTAACTATCGTCTTGAGTCCAACCCGGTAAGACACGACTT
ATCGCCACTGGCAGCAGCCACTGGTAACAGGATTAGCAGAGCGAGGTATGTAGGCGGTGCTACAGAGTTC
TTGAAGTGGTGGCCTAACTACGGCTACACTAGAAGAACAGTATTTGGTATCTGCGCTCTGCTGAAGCCAG
TTACCTTCGGAAAAAGAGTTGGTAGCTCTTGATCCGGCAAACAAACCACCGCTGGTAGCGGTGGTTTTTT
TGTTTGCAAGCAGCAGATTACGCGCAGAAAAAAAGGATCTCAAGAAGATCCTTTGATCTTTTCTACGGGG
TCTGACGCTCAGTGGAACGAAAACTCACGTTAAGGGATTTTGGTCATGAGATTATCAAAAAGGATCTTCA
CCTAGATCCTTTTAAATTAAAAATGAAGTTTTAAATCAATCTAAAGTATATATGAGTAAACTTGGTCTGA
CAGCTAAAACAATTCATCCAGTAAAATATAATATTTTATTTTCTCCCAATCAGGCTTGATCCCCAGTAAG
TCAAAAAATAGCTCGACATACTGTTCTTCCCCGATATCCTCCCTGAGCGACCGGACGCAGAAGGCAATGT
CATACCACTTGTCCGCCCTGCCGCTTCTCCCAAGATCAATAAAGCCACTTACTTTGCCATCTTTCACAAA
GATGTTGCTGTCTCCCAGGTCGCCGTGGGAAAAGACAAGTTCCTCTTCGGGCTTTTCCGTCTTTAAAAAA
TCATACAGCTCGCGCGGATCTTTAAATGGAGTGTCCTCTTCCCAGTTTTCGCAATCCACATCGGCCAGAT
CGTTATTCAGTAAGTAATCCAATTCGGCTAAGCGGCTGTCTAAGCTATTCGTATAGGGACAATCCGATAT
GTCGATGGAGTGAAAGAGCCTGATGCACTCCGCATACAGCTCGATAATCTTTTCAGGGCTTTGTTCATCT
TCATACTCTTCCGAGCAAAGGACGCCATCGGCCTCACTCATGAGCAGATTGCTCCAGCCATCATGCCGTT
CAAAGTGCAGGACCTTTGGAACAGGCAGCTTTCCTTCCAGCCATAGCATCATGTCCTTTTCCCGTTCCAC
ATCATAGGTGGTCCCTTTATACCGGCTGTCCGTCATTTTTAAATATAGGTTTTCATTTTCTCCCACCAGC
TTATATACCTTAGCAGGAGACATTCCTTCCGTATCTTTTACGCAGCGGTATTTTTCGATCAGTTTTTTCA
ATTCCGGTGATATTCTCATTTTAGCCATACTCTTCCTTTTTCAATATTATTGAAGCATTTATCAGGGTTA
TTGTCTCATGAGCGGATACATATTTGAATGTATTTAGAAAAATAAACAAATAGGGGTTCCGCGCACTCGG
AGCCTTGATGTGGGCGCTTTTTGCAGCTGTTCGGCTGTGCGCTGGCCAGACAGTTATGCACAGGCCAGGC
GGGTTTTAAGAGTTTTAATAAGTTTTAAAGAGTTTTAGGCGGAAAAATCGCCTTTTTTCTCTTTTATATC
AGTCACTTACATGTGTGACCGGTTCCCAATGTACGGCTTTGGGTTCCCAATGTACGGGTTCCGGTTCCCA
ATGTACGGCTTTGGGTTCCCAATGTACGTGCTATCCACAGGAAAGAAGCTTTTTCGACCTTTTTCCCCTG
CTAGGGCAATTTGCCCTAGCATCTGCTCCGTACATTAGGAACCGGCGGATGCTTCGCCCTCGATCAGGTT
GCGGTAGCGCATGACTAGGATCGGGCCAGCCTGCCCCGCCTCCTCCTTCAAATCGTACTCCGGCAGGTCA
TTTGACCCGATCAGCTTGCGCACGGTGAAACAGAACTTCTTGAACTCTCCGGCGCTGCCACTGCGTTCGT
AGATCGTCTTGAACAACCATCTGGCTTCTGCCTTGCCTGCGGCGCGGCGTGCCAGGCGGTAGAGAAAACG
GCCGATGCCGGGATCGATCAAAAAGTAATCGGGGTGAACCGTCAGCACGTCCGGGTTCTTGCCTTCTGTG
ATCTCGCGGTACATCCAATCAGCTAGCTCGATCTCGATGTACTCCGGCCGCCCGGTTTCGCTCTTTACGA
TCTTGTAGCGGCTAATCAAGGCTTCACCCTCGGATACCGTCACCAGGCGGCCGTTCTTGGCCTTCTTCGT
ACGCTGCATGGCAACGTGCGTGGTGTTTAACCGAATGCAGGTTTCTACCAGGTCGTCTTTCTGCTTTCCG
CCATCGGCTCGCCGGCAGAACTTGAGTACGTCCGCAACGTGTGGACGGAACACGCGGCCGGGCTTGTCTC
CCTTCCCTTCCCGGTATCGGTTCATGGATTCGGTTAGATGGGAAACCGCCATCAGTACCAGGTCGTAATC
CCACACACTGGCCATGCCGGCCGGCCCTGCGGAAACCTCTACGTGCCCGTCTGGAAGCTCGTAGCGGATC
ACCTCGCCAGCTCGTCGGTCACGCTTCGACAGACGGAAAACGGCCACGTCCATGATGCTGCGACTATCGC
GGGTGCCCACGTCATAGAGCATCGGAACGAAAAAATCTGGTTGCTCGTCGCCCTTGGGCGGCTTCCTAAT
CGACGACGCACCGGCTGCCGGCGGTTGCCGGGATTCTTTGCGGATTCGATCAGCGGCCGCTTGCCACGAT
TCACCGGGGCGTGCTTCTGCCTCGATGCGTTGCCGCTGGGCGGCCTGCGCGGCCTTCAACTTCTCCACCA
GGTCATCACCCAGCGCCGCGCCGATTTGTACCGGGCCGGATGGTTTGCGACCGCTCACGCCGATTCCTCG
GGCTTGGGGGTTCCAGTGCCATTGCAGGGCCGGCAGACAACCCAGCCGCTTACGCCTGGCCAACCGCCCG
TTCCTCCACACATGGGGCATTCCACGGCGTCGGTGCCTGGTTGTTCTTGATTTTCCATGCCGCCTCCTTT
AGCCGCTAAAATTCATCTACTCATTTATTCATTT
